Addgene plasmid #68206: phumanCas9 (GB0575)
Purpose: Provides the human codon optimized CDS of Cas9 protein as a level 0 GoldenBraid part
Depositing lab: Diego Orzaez. Depositing organization: Agencia Estatal Consejo Superior de Investigaciones Científicas, M.P. Publication: GoldenBraid 2.0: a comprehensive DNA assembly framework for plant synthetic biology. Sarrion-Perdigones A, Vazquez-Vilar M, Palaci J, Castelijns B, Forment J, Ziarsolo P, Blanca J, Granell A, Orzaez D. Plant Physiol. 2013 Jul;162(3):1618-31. 10.1104/pp.113.217661 PubMed 23669743.
Backbone
  Vector backbone: pUPD
  Backbone manufacturer: self-made; derived from pGEMT-Easy manufactured by Promega
  Vector type: CRISPR, Synthetic Biology
Growth in bacteria
  Bacterial resistance: Ampicillin, 100 μg/mL
  Growth temperature: 37°C
  Growth strain: DH5alpha
  Copy number: High Copy
Gene/Insert
  Gene/Insert name: Cas9 coding region (human codon optimised)
  Insert size (bp): 4137
  Mutation: BsaI and BsmBI sites removed; human codon optimised
  Cloning method: Restriction Enzyme; 5′ cloning site BsmBI (destroyed during cloning); 3′ cloning site BsmBI (destroyed during cloning)
  Sequencing primers: 5′ T7; 3′ SP6
Terms and licenses: Academic/Nonprofit Terms; Industry Terms: Not Available to Industry
Depositor comments: insert can be released with BsaI
How to cite: phumanCas9 (GB0575) was a gift from Diego Orzaez (Addgene plasmid # 68206 ; http://n2t.net/addgene:68206 ; RRID:Addgene_68206)
