[The description below was written by a language model from this plasmid's Addgene catalogue record and the feature table of its GenBank file.]
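Description:
phumanCas9 (GB0575) is a level 0 GoldenBraid part plasmid that stores a human codon-optimised Cas9 coding sequence as a standardised, promoterless building block for modular DNA assembly. The backbone is pUPD, the GoldenBraid universal part domesticator vector, which the record describes as a self-made derivative of pGEM-T Easy. It is a 7.2 kb circular plasmid that replicates in E. coli at high copy from a ColE1/pUC-type origin and is selected with ampicillin through the bla gene. An f1 origin is also present. The cloning region sits within lacZ-derived sequence (lac promoter, operator and CAP site) and is flanked by T7 and SP6 promoters and M13 primer sites, which mainly serve for sequence verification of the insert.

The roughly 4.1 kb insert encodes the Streptococcus pyogenes Cas9 endonuclease, the RNA-guided nuclease that makes double-strand breaks in DNA, followed at its C-terminal end by an SV40 large T antigen nuclear localisation signal. Kozak-type translation initiation consensus sequences are annotated just upstream of the annotated Cas9 coding region. Internal BsaI and BsmBI sites were removed ("domestication") so that the part is compatible with type IIS assembly. The insert was cloned with BsmBI, destroying those sites, and it can be released with BsaI for the next assembly step.

No eukaryotic promoter or terminator is annotated, so the plasmid is not an expression construct in itself. It is meant to be combined with promoter and terminator parts into transcriptional units, and then into multigene constructs, within the GoldenBraid 2.0 framework for plant synthetic biology and CRISPR genome editing.
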