LOCUS       Exported 7198 bp ds-DNA circular SYN 12-MAY-2021
DEFINITION  Provides the human codon optimized CDS of Cas9 protein as a level 0
            GoldenBraid part.
ACCESSION   .
VERSION     .
KEYWORDS    phumanCas9 (GB0575)
SOURCE      synthetic DNA construct
  ORGANISM  synthetic DNA construct
REFERENCE   1 (bases 1 to 7198)
  AUTHORS   Sarrion-Perdigones A, Vazquez-Vilar M, Palaci J, Castelijns B,
            Forment J, Ziarsolo P, Blanca J, Granell A, Orzaez D
  TITLE     GoldenBraid 2.0: a comprehensive DNA assembly framework for plant
            synthetic biology.
  JOURNAL   Plant Physiol. 2013 Jul;162(3):1618-31.
  PUBMED    23669743
REFERENCE   2 (bases 1 to 7198)
  AUTHORS   .
  TITLE     Direct Submission
  JOURNAL   Exported May 12, 2021 from SnapGene Server 1.1.58
            http://www.snapgene.com
FEATURES             Location/Qualifiers
     source          1..7198
                     /organism="synthetic DNA construct"
                     /mol_type="other DNA"
     promoter        complement(99..117)
                     /label=SP6 promoter
                     /note="promoter for bacteriophage SP6 RNA polymerase"
     primer_bind     complement(100..117)
                     /label=SP6
                     /note="SP6 promoter, forward primer"
     primer_bind     complement(135..151)
                     /label=M13 rev
                     /note="common sequencing primer, one of multiple similar
                     variants"
     primer_bind     complement(135..151)
                     /label=M13 Reverse
                     /note="In lacZ gene. Also called M13-rev"
     primer_bind     complement(148..170)
                     /label=M13/pUC Reverse
                     /note="In lacZ gene"
     protein_bind    159..175
                     /label=lac operator
                     /bound_moiety="lac repressor encoded by lacI"
                     /note="The lac repressor binds to the lac operator to
                     inhibit transcription in E. coli. This inhibition can be
                     relieved by adding lactose or
                     isopropyl-beta-D-thiogalactopyranoside (IPTG)."
     promoter        complement(183..213)
                     /label=lac promoter
                     /note="promoter for the E. coli lac operon"
     protein_bind    228..249
                     /label=CAP binding site
                     /bound_moiety="E. coli catabolite activator protein"
                     /note="CAP binding activates transcription in the presence
                     of cAMP."
     primer_bind     complement(366..383)
                     /label=L4440
                     /note="L4440 vector, forward primer"
     rep_origin      complement(537..1125)
                     /direction=LEFT
                     /label=ori
                     /note="high-copy-number ColE1/pMB1/pBR322/pUC origin of
                     replication"
     primer_bind     complement(617..636)
                     /label=pBR322ori-F
                     /note="pBR322 origin, forward primer"
     CDS             complement(1296..2156)
                     /codon_start=1
                     /gene="bla"
                     /product="beta-lactamase"
                     /label=AmpR
                     /note="confers resistance to ampicillin, carbenicillin, and
                     related antibiotics"
                     /translation="MSIQHFRVALIPFFAAFCLPVFAHPETLVKVKDAEDQLGARVGYI
                     ELDLNSGKILESFRPEERFPMMSTFKVLLCGAVLSRIDAGQEQLGRRIHYSQNDLVEYS
                     PVTEKHLTDGMTVRELCSAAITMSDNTAANLLLTTIGGPKELTAFLHNMGDHVTRLDRW
                     EPELNEAIPNDERDTTMPVAMATTLRKLLTGELLTLASRQQLIDWMEADKVAGPLLRSA
                     LPAGWFIADKSGAGERGSRGIIAALGPDGKPSRIVVIYTTGSQATMDERNRQIAEIGAS
                     LIKHW"
     primer_bind     1919..1938
                     /label=Amp-R
                     /note="Ampicillin resistance gene, reverse primer"
     promoter        complement(2157..2261)
                     /gene="bla"
                     /label=AmpR promoter
     rep_origin      complement(2339..2794)
                     /direction=LEFT
                     /label=f1 ori
                     /note="f1 bacteriophage origin of replication; arrow
                     indicates direction of (+) strand synthesis"
     primer_bind     complement(2476..2497)
                     /label=F1ori-F
                     /note="F1 origin, forward primer"
     primer_bind     2688..2707
                     /label=F1ori-R
                     /note="F1 origin, reverse primer"
     primer_bind     2920..2942
                     /label=M13/pUC Forward
                     /note="In lacZ gene"
     primer_bind     2934..2951
                     /label=M13 Forward
                     /note="In lacZ gene. Also called M13-F20 or M13 (-21)
                     Forward"
     primer_bind     2935..2951
                     /label=M13 fwd
                     /note="common sequencing primer, one of multiple similar
                     variants"
     primer_bind     2958..2977
                     /label=T7
                     /note="T7 promoter, forward primer"
     promoter        2958..2976
                     /label=T7 promoter
                     /note="promoter for bacteriophage T7 RNA polymerase"
     regulatory      3007..3016
                     /regulatory_class="other"
                     /note="vertebrate consensus sequence for strong initiation
                     of translation (Kozak, 1987)"
     regulatory      3011..3020
                     /regulatory_class="other"
                     /note="vertebrate consensus sequence for strong initiation
                     of translation (Kozak, 1987)"
     CDS             3055..7158
                     /codon_start=1
                     /product="Cas9 (Csn1) endonuclease from the Streptococcus
                     pyogenes Type II CRISPR/Cas system"
                     /label=Cas9
                     /note="generates RNA-guided double strand breaks in DNA"
                     /translation="MDKKYSIGLDIGTNSVGWAVITDEYKVPSKKFKVLGNTDRHSIKK
                     NLIGALLFDSGETAEATRLKRTARRRYTRRKNRICYLQEIFSNEMAKVDDSFFHRLEES
                     FLVEEDKKHERHPIFGNIVDEVAYHEKYPTIYHLRKKLVDSTDKADLRLIYLALAHMIK
                     FRGHFLIEGDLNPDNSDVDKLFIQLVQTYNQLFEENPINASGVDAKAILSARLSKSRRL
                     ENLIAQLPGEKKNGLFGNLIALSLGLTPNFKSNFDLAEDAKLQLSKDTYDDDLDNLLAQ
                     IGDQYADLFLAAKNLSDAILLSDILRVNTEITKAPLSASMIKRYDEHHQDLTLLKALVR
                     QQLPEKYKEIFFDQSKNGYAGYIDGGASQEEFYKFIKPILEKMDGTEELLVKLNREDLL
                     RKQRTFDNGSIPHQIHLGELHAILRRQEDFYPFLKDNREKIEKILTFRIPYYVGPLARG
                     NSRFAWMTRKSEETITPWNFEEVVDKGASAQSFIERMTNFDKNLPNEKVLPKHSLLYEY
                     FTVYNELTKVKYVTEGMRKPAFLSGEQKKAIVDLLFKTNRKVTVKQLKEDYFKKIECFD
                     SVEISGVEDRFNASLGTYHDLLKIIKDKDFLDNEENEDILEDIVLTLTLFEDREMIEER
                     LKTYAHLFDDKVMKQLKRRRYTGWGRLSRKLINGIRDKQSGKTILDFLKSDGFANRNFM
                     QLIHDDSLTFKEDIQKAQVSGQGDSLHEHIANLAGSPAIKKGILQTVKVVDELVKVMGR
                     HKPENIVIEMARENQTTQKGQKNSRERMKRIEEGIKELGSQILKEHPVENTQLQNEKLY
                     LYYLQNGRDMYVDQELDINRLSDYDVDHIVPQSFLKDDSIDNKVLTRSDKNRGKSDNVP
                     SEEVVKKMKNYWRQLLNAKLITQRKFDNLTKAERGGLSELDKAGFIKRQLVETRQITKH
                     VAQILDSRMNTKYDENDKLIREVKVITLKSKLVSDFRKDFQFYKVREINNYHHAHDAYL
                     NAVVGTALIKKYPKLESEFVYGDYKVYDVRKMIAKSEQEIGKATAKYFFYSNIMNFFKT
                     EITLANGEIRKRPLIETNGETGEIVWDKGRDFATVRKVLSMPQVNIVKKTEVQTGGFSK
                     ESILPKRNSDKLIARKKDWDPKKYGGFDSPTVAYSVLVVAKVEKGKSKKLKSVKELLGI
                     TIMERSSFEKNPIDFLEAKGYKEVKKDLIIKLPKYSLFELENGRKRMLASAGELQKGNE
                     LALPSKYVNFLYLASHYEKLKGSPEDNEQKQLFVEQHKHYLDEIIEQISEFSKRVILAD
                     ANLDKVLSAYNKHRDKPIREQAENIIHLFTLTNLGAPAAFKYFDTTIDRKRYTSTKEVL
                     DATLIHQSITGLYETRIDLSQLGGD"
     CDS             7171..7191
                     /codon_start=1
                     /product="nuclear localization signal of SV40 (simian virus
                     40) large T antigen"
                     /label=SV40 NLS
                     /translation="PKKKRKV"
ORIGIN
        1 cgagaccact catcgcccaa tcactagtga attcgcggcc gcctgcaggt cgaccatatg
       61 ggagagctcc caacgcgttg gatgcatagc ttgagtattc tatagtgtca cctaaatagc
      121 ttggcgtaat catggtcata gctgtttcct gtgtgaaatt gttatccgct cacaattcca
      181 cacaacatac gagccggaag cataaagtgt aaagcctggg gtgcctaatg agtgagctaa
      241 ctcacattaa ttgcgttgcg ctcactgccc gctttccagt cgggaaacct gtcgtgccag
      301 ctgcattaat gaatcggcca acgcgcgggg agaggcggtt tgcgtattgg gcgctcttcc
      361 gcttcctcgc tcactgactc gctgcgctcg gtcgttcggc tgcggcgagc ggtatcagct
      421 cactcaaagg cggtaatacg gttatccaca gaatcagggg ataacgcagg aaagaacatg
      481 tgagcaaaag gccagcaaaa ggccaggaac cgtaaaaagg ccgcgttgct ggcgtttttc
      541 cataggctcc gcccccctga cgagcatcac aaaaatcgac gctcaagtca gaggtggcga
      601 aacccgacag gactataaag ataccaggcg tttccccctg gaagctccct cgtgcgctct
      661 cctgttccga ccctgccgct taccggatac ctgtccgcct ttctcccttc gggaagcgtg
      721 gcgctttctc atagctcacg ctgtaggtat ctcagttcgg tgtaggtcgt tcgctccaag
      781 ctgggctgtg tgcacgaacc ccccgttcag cccgaccgct gcgccttatc cggtaactat
      841 cgtcttgagt ccaacccggt aagacacgac ttatcgccac tggcagcagc cactggtaac
      901 aggattagca gagcgaggta tgtaggcggt gctacagagt tcttgaagtg gtggcctaac
      961 tacggctaca ctagaagaac agtatttggt atctgcgctc tgctgaagcc agttaccttc
     1021 ggaaaaagag ttggtagctc ttgatccggc aaacaaacca ccgctggtag cggtggtttt
     1081 tttgtttgca agcagcagat tacgcgcaga aaaaaaggat ctcaagaaga tcctttgatc
     1141 ttttctacgg ggtctgacgc tcagtggaac gaaaactcac gttaagggat tttggtcatg
     1201 agattatcaa aaaggatctt cacctagatc cttttaaatt aaaaatgaag ttttaaatca
     1261 atctaaagta tatatgagta aacttggtct gacagttacc aatgcttaat cagtgaggca
     1321 cctatctcag cgatctgtct atttcgttca tccatagttg cctgactccc cgtcgtgtag
     1381 ataactacga tacgggaggg cttaccatct ggccccagtg ctgcaatgat accgcgcgac
     1441 ccacgctcac cggctccaga tttatcagca ataaaccagc cagccggaag ggccgagcgc
     1501 agaagtggtc ctgcaacttt atccgcctcc atccagtcta ttaattgttg ccgggaagct
     1561 agagtaagta gttcgccagt taatagtttg cgcaacgttg ttgccattgc tacaggcatc
     1621 gtggtgtcac gctcgtcgtt tggtatggct tcattcagct ccggttccca acgatcaagg
     1681 cgagttacat gatcccccat gttgtgcaaa aaagcggtta gctccttcgg tcctccgatc
     1741 gttgtcagaa gtaagttggc cgcagtgtta tcactcatgg ttatggcagc actgcataat
     1801 tctcttactg tcatgccatc cgtaagatgc ttttctgtga ctggtgagta ctcaaccaag
     1861 tcattctgag aatagtgtat gcggcgaccg agttgctctt gcccggcgtc aatacgggat
     1921 aataccgcgc cacatagcag aactttaaaa gtgctcatca ttggaaaacg ttcttcgggg
     1981 cgaaaactct caaggatctt accgctgttg agatccagtt cgatgtaacc cactcgtgca
     2041 cccaactgat cttcagcatc ttttactttc accagcgttt ctgggtgagc aaaaacagga
     2101 aggcaaaatg ccgcaaaaaa gggaataagg gcgacacgga aatgttgaat actcatactc
     2161 ttcctttttc aatattattg aagcatttat cagggttatt gtctcatgag cggatacata
     2221 tttgaatgta tttagaaaaa taaacaaata ggggttccgc gcacatttcc ccgaaaagtg
     2281 ccacctgatg cggtgtgaaa taccgcacag atgcgtaagg agaaaatacc gcatcaggaa
     2341 attgtaagcg ttaatatttt gttaaaattc gcgttaaatt tttgttaaat cagctcattt
     2401 tttaaccaat aggccgaaat cggcaaaatc ccttataaat caaaagaata gaccgagata
     2461 gggttgagtg ttgttccagt ttggaacaag agtccactat taaagaacgt ggactccaac
     2521 gtcaaagggc gaaaaaccgt ctatcagggc gctggcccac tacgtgaacc atcaccctnn
     2581 nnnnnnnnnn nnnnnnnnnn nnnnnnnnnn nnnnnnnnnn nnnnnnnnnn nnnnnnnnnn
     2641 nnnnnnnnnn nnnnnnnnnn nnnnnnnnng nnnnnnnnnn nnnnnnnnnn nnnnnnnnnn
     2701 nnnnnnnnnn nnnnnnnnnn nnnnnnnnnn nnnnnnnnnn nnnnnnnnnn nnnnnnnnnn
     2761 nnnnnnnnnn nnnnnnnnnn nnnnnnnnnn nnnnccattc gccattcagg ctgcgcaact
     2821 gttgggaagg gcgatcggtg cgggcctctt cgctattacg ccagctggcg aaagggggat
     2881 gtgctgcaag gcgattaagt tgggtaacgc cagggttttc ccagtcacga cgttgtaaaa
     2941 cgacggccag tgaattgtaa tacgactcac tatagggcga attgggcccg acgtcgcatg
     3001 ctcccggccg ccatggcggc cgcgggaatt cgattgggcg atgagtggtc tcgaatggac
     3061 aagaagtact ccattgggct cgatatcggc acaaacagcg tcggctgggc cgtcattacg
     3121 gacgagtaca aggtgccgag caaaaaattc aaagttctgg gcaataccga tcgccacagc
     3181 ataaagaaga acctcattgg cgccctcctg ttcgactccg gggaaacggc cgaagccacg
     3241 cggctcaaaa gaacagcacg gcgcagatat acccgcagaa agaatcggat ctgctacctg
     3301 caggagatct ttagtaatga gatggctaag gtggatgact ctttcttcca taggctggag
     3361 gagtcctttt tggtggagga ggataaaaag cacgagcgcc acccaatctt tggcaatatc
     3421 gtggacgagg tggcgtacca tgaaaagtac ccaaccatat atcatctgag gaagaagctt
     3481 gtagacagta ctgataaggc tgacttgcgg ttgatctatc tcgcgctggc gcatatgatc
     3541 aaatttcggg gacacttcct catcgagggg gacctgaacc cagacaacag cgatgtcgac
     3601 aaactcttta tccaactggt tcagacttac aatcagcttt tcgaagagaa cccgatcaac
     3661 gcatccggag ttgacgccaa agcaatcctg agcgctaggc tgtccaaatc ccggcggctc
     3721 gaaaacctca tcgcacagct ccctggggag aagaagaacg gcctgtttgg taatcttatc
     3781 gccctgtcac tcgggctgac ccccaacttt aaatctaact tcgacctggc cgaagatgcc
     3841 aagcttcaac tgagcaaaga cacctacgat gatgatctcg acaatctgct ggcccagatc
     3901 ggcgaccagt acgcagacct ttttttggcg gcaaagaacc tgtcagacgc cattctgctg
     3961 agtgatattc tgcgagtgaa cacggagatc accaaagctc cgctgagcgc tagtatgatc
     4021 aagcgctatg atgagcacca ccaagacttg actttgctga aggcccttgt cagacagcaa
     4081 ctgcctgaga agtacaagga aattttcttc gatcagtcta aaaatggcta cgccggatac
     4141 attgacggcg gagcaagcca ggaggaattt tacaaattta ttaagcccat cttggaaaaa
     4201 atggacggca ccgaggagct gctggtaaag cttaacagag aagatctgtt gcgcaaacag
     4261 cgcactttcg acaatggaag catcccccac cagattcacc tgggcgaact gcacgctatc
     4321 ctcaggcggc aagaggattt ctaccccttt ttgaaagata acagggaaaa gattgagaaa
     4381 atcctcacat ttcggatacc ctactatgta ggccccctcg cccggggaaa ttccagattc
     4441 gcgtggatga ctcgcaaatc agaagagact atcactccct ggaacttcga ggaagtcgtg
     4501 gataaggggg cctctgccca gtccttcatc gaaaggatga ctaactttga taaaaatctg
     4561 cctaacgaaa aggtgcttcc taaacactct ctgctgtacg agtacttcac agtttataac
     4621 gagctcacca aggtcaaata cgtcacagaa gggatgagaa agccagcatt cctgtctgga
     4681 gagcagaaga aagctatcgt ggacctcctc ttcaagacga accggaaagt taccgtgaaa
     4741 cagctcaaag aagattattt caaaaagatt gaatgtttcg actctgttga aatcagcgga
     4801 gtggaggatc gcttcaacgc atccctggga acgtatcacg atctcctgaa aatcattaaa
     4861 gacaaggact tcctggacaa tgaggagaac gaggacattc ttgaggacat tgtcctcacc
     4921 cttacgttgt ttgaagatag ggagatgatt gaagaacgct tgaaaactta cgctcatctc
     4981 ttcgacgaca aagtcatgaa acagctcaag aggcgccgat atacaggatg ggggcggctg
     5041 tcaagaaaac tgatcaatgg gatccgagac aagcagagtg gaaagacaat cctggatttt
     5101 cttaagtccg atggatttgc caaccggaac ttcatgcagt tgatccatga tgactctctc
     5161 acctttaagg aggacatcca gaaagcacaa gtttctggcc agggggacag tctccacgag
     5221 cacatcgcta atcttgcagg tagcccagct atcaaaaagg gaatactgca gaccgttaag
     5281 gtcgtggatg aactcgtcaa agtaatggga aggcataagc ccgagaatat cgttatcgag
     5341 atggcccgag agaaccaaac tacccagaag ggacagaaga acagtaggga aaggatgaag
     5401 aggattgaag agggtataaa agaactgggg tcccaaatcc ttaaggaaca cccagttgaa
     5461 aacacccagc ttcagaatga gaagctctac ctgtactacc tgcagaacgg cagggacatg
     5521 tacgtggatc aggaactgga catcaatcgg ctctccgact acgacgtgga tcatatcgtg
     5581 ccccagtctt ttctcaaaga tgattctatt gataataaag tgttgacaag atccgataaa
     5641 aatagaggga agagtgataa cgtcccctca gaagaagttg tcaagaaaat gaaaaattat
     5701 tggcggcagc tgctgaacgc caaactgatc acacaacgga agttcgataa tctgactaag
     5761 gctgaacgag gtggcctgtc tgagttggat aaagccggct tcatcaaaag gcagcttgtt
     5821 gagacacgcc agatcaccaa gcacgtggcc caaattctcg attcacgcat gaacaccaag
     5881 tacgatgaaa atgacaaact gattcgagag gtgaaagtta ttactctgaa gtctaagctg
     5941 gtttcagatt tcagaaagga ctttcagttt tataaggtga gagagatcaa caattaccac
     6001 catgcgcatg atgcctacct gaatgcagtg gtaggcactg cacttatcaa aaaatatccc
     6061 aagcttgaat ctgaatttgt ttacggagac tataaagtgt acgatgttag gaaaatgatc
     6121 gcaaagtctg agcaggaaat aggcaaggcc accgctaagt acttctttta cagcaatatt
     6181 atgaattttt tcaagaccga gattacactg gccaatggag agattcggaa gcgaccactt
     6241 atcgaaacaa acggagaaac aggagaaatc gtgtgggaca agggtaggga tttcgcgaca
     6301 gtccggaagg tcctgtccat gccgcaggtg aacatcgtta aaaagaccga agtacagacc
     6361 ggaggcttct ccaaggaaag tatcctcccg aaaaggaaca gcgacaagct gatcgcacgc
     6421 aaaaaagatt gggaccccaa gaaatacggc ggattcgatt ctcctacagt cgcttacagt
     6481 gtactggttg tggccaaagt ggagaaaggg aagtctaaaa aactcaaaag cgtcaaggaa
     6541 ctgctgggca tcacaatcat ggagcgatca agcttcgaaa aaaaccccat cgactttctc
     6601 gaggcgaaag gatataaaga ggtcaaaaaa gacctcatca ttaagcttcc caagtactct
     6661 ctctttgagc ttgaaaacgg ccggaaacga atgctcgcta gtgcgggcga gctgcagaaa
     6721 ggtaacgagc tggcactgcc ctctaaatac gttaatttct tgtatctggc cagccactat
     6781 gaaaagctca aaggatctcc cgaagataat gagcagaagc agctgttcgt ggaacaacac
     6841 aaacactacc ttgatgagat catcgagcaa ataagcgaat tctccaaaag agtgatcctc
     6901 gccgacgcta acctcgataa ggtgctttct gcttacaata agcacaggga taagcccatc
     6961 agggagcagg cagaaaacat tatccacttg tttactctga ccaacttggg cgcgcctgca
     7021 gccttcaagt acttcgacac caccatagac agaaagcggt acacctctac aaaggaggtc
     7081 ctggacgcca cactgattca tcagtcaatt acggggctct atgaaacaag aatcgacctc
     7141 tctcagctcg gtggagacag cagggctgac cccaagaaga agaggaaggt gtgagctt
//
