>Addgene plasmid #68206 | phumanCas9 (GB0575) | addgene partial sequence | sequence record 127337 | SP6 5'-ATTTAGGTGACACTATAG-3'
ACACGCGTTGGGAGCTCTCCCATATGGTCGACCTGCAGGCGGCCGCGAATTCACTAGTGATTGGGCGATG
AGTGGTCTCGAAGCTCACACCTTCCTCTTCTTCTTGGGGTCAGCCCTGCTGTCTCCACCGAGCTGAGAGA
GGTCGATTCTTGTTTCATAGAGCCCCGTAATTGACTGATGAATCAGTGTGGCGTCCAGGACCTCCTTTGT
AGAGGTGTACCGCTTTCTGTCTATGGTGGTGTCGAAGTACTTGAAGGCTGCAGGCGCGCCCAAGTTGGTC
AGAGTAAACAAGTGGATAATGTTTTCTGCCTGCTCCCTGATGGGCTTATCCCTGTGCTTATTGTAAGCAG
AAAGCACCTTATCGAGGTTAGCGTCGGCGAGGATCACTCTTTTGGAGAATTCGCTTATTTGCTCGATGAT
CTCATCAAGGTAGTGTTTGTGTTGTTCCACGAACAGCTGCTTCTGCTCATTATCTTCGGGAGATCCTTTG
AGCTTTTCATAGTGGCTGGCCAGATACAAGAAATTAACGTATTTAGAGGGCAGTGCCAGCTCGTTACCTT
TCTGCAGCTCGCCCGCACTAGCGAGCATTCGTTTCCGGCCGTTTTCAAGCTCAAAGAGAGAGTACTTGGG
AAGCTTAATGATGAGGTCTTTTTTGACCTCTTTATATCCTTTCGCCTCGAGAAAGTCGATGGGGTTTTTT
TCGAAGCTTGATCGCTCCATGATTGTGATGCCCAGCAGTTCCTTGACGCTTTTGAGTTTTTTAGACTTCC
CTTTCTCCACTTTGGCCACAACCAGTACACTGTAAGCGACTGTAGGAGAATCGAATCCGCCGTATTTCTT
GGGGTCCCAATC
