>Addgene plasmid #68206 | phumanCas9 (GB0575) | addgene partial sequence | sequence record 127340 | T7 5'-TAATACGACTCACTATAGGG-3'
CTCCGGCCGCCATGGCGGCCGCGGGAATTCGATTGGGCGATGAGTGGTCTCGAATGGACAAGAAGTACTC
CATTGGGCTCGATATCGGCACAAACAGCGTCGGCTGGGCCGTCATTACGGACGAGTACAAGGTGCCGAGC
AAAAAATTCAAAGTTCTGGGCAATACCGATCGCCACAGCATAAAGAAGAACCTCATTGGCGCCCTCCTGT
TCGACTCCGGGGAAACGGCCGAAGCCACGCGGCTCAAAAGAACAGCACGGCGCAGATATACCCGCAGAAA
GAATCGGATCTGCTACCTGCAGGAGATCTTTAGTAATGAGATGGCTAAGGTGGATGACTCTTTCTTCCAT
AGGCTGGAGGAGTCCTTTTTGGTGGAGGAGGATAAAAAGCACGAGCGCCACCCAATCTTTGGCAATATCG
TGGACGAGGTGGCGTACCATGAAAAGTACCCAACCATATATCATCTGAGGAAGAAGCTTGTAGACAGTAC
TGATAAGGCTGACTTGCGGTTGATCTATCTCGCGCTGGCGCATATGATCAAATTTCGGGGACACTTCCTC
ATCGAGGGGGACCTGAACCCAGACAACAGCGATGTCGACAAACTCTTTATCCAACTGGTTCAGACTTACA
ATCAGCTTTTCGAAGAGAACCCGATCAACGCATCCGGAGTTGACGCCAAAGCAATCCTGAGCGCTAGGCT
GTCCAAATCCCGGCGGCTCGAAAACCTCATCGCACAGCTCCCTGGGGAGAAGAAGAACGGCCTGTTTGGT
AATCTTATCGCCCTGTCACTCGGGCTGACCCCCAACTTTAAATCTAACTTCGACCTGGCCGAAGATGCCA
AGCTTCAACTGAGCAAAGACACCTACGATGATGATCTCGACAATCTGCTGGCCCAGATCGGCGACCAGTA
CGCAGACCTTTTTTTGGCGGCAAAGAACCTGTCAGACGCCATTCTGCTGAGTGATATTCT
